>Addgene plasmid #154251 | pEF1α-pygmy-marmoset-retroCHMP3(148)-HA | addgene full sequence | sequence record 329045 | Addgene NGS Result
CCATAGAAAAGCCTTGACTTGAGGTTAGATTTTTTTTATATTTTGTTTTGTGTTATTTTTTTCTTTAACA
TCCCTAAAATTTTCCTTACATGTTTTACTAGCCAGATTTTTCCTCCTCTCCTGACTACTCCCAGTCATAG
CTGTCCCTCTTCTCTTATGGAGATCCCTCGACCTGCAGCCCAAGCTTGGCGTAATCATGGTCATAGCTGT
TTCCTGTGTGAAATTGTTATCCGCTCACAATTCCACACAACATACGAGCCGGAAGCATAAAGTGTAAAGC
CTGGGGTGCCTAATGAGTGAGCTAACTCACATTAATTGCGTTGCGCTCACTGCCCGCTTTCCAGTCGGGA
AACCTGTCGTGCCAGCGGATCCGCATCTCAATTAGTCAGCAACCATAGTCCCGCCCCTAACTCCGCCCAT
CCCGCCCCTAACTCCGCCCAGTTCCGCCCATTCTCCGCCCCATGGCTGACTAATTTTTTTTATTTATGCA
GAGGCCGAGGCCGCCTCGGCCTCTGAGCTATTCCAGAAGTAGTGAGGAGGCTTTTTTGGAGGCCTAGGCT
TTTGCAAAAAGCTAACTTGTTTATTGCAGCTTATAATGGTTACAAATAAAGCAATAGCATCACAAATTTC
ACAAATAAAGCATTTTTTTCACTGCATTCTAGTTGTGGTTTGTCCAAACTCATCAATGTATCTTATCATG
TCTGGATCCGCTGCATTAATGAATCGGCCAACGCGCGGGGAGAGGCGGTTTGCGTATTGGGCGCTCTTCC
GCTTCCTCGCTCACTGACTCGCTGCGCTCGGTCGTTCGGCTGCGGCGAGCGGTATCAGCTCACTCAAAGG
CGGTAATACGGTTATCCACAGAATCAGGGGATAACGCAGGAAAGAACATGTGAGCAAAAGGCCAGCAAAA
GGCCAGGAACCGTAAAAAGGCCGCGTTGCTGGCGTTTTTCCATAGGCTCCGCCCCCCTGACGAGCATCAC
AAAAATCGACGCTCAAGTCAGAGGTGGCGAAACCCGACAGGACTATAAAGATACCAGGCGTTTCCCCCTG
GAAGCTCCCTCGTGCGCTCTCCTGTTCCGACCCTGCCGCTTACCGGATACCTGTCCGCCTTTCTCCCTTC
GGGAAGCGTGGCGCTTTCTCATAGCTCACGCTGTAGGTATCTCAGTTCGGTGTAGGTCGTTCGCTCCAAG
CTGGGCTGTGTGCACGAACCCCCCGTTCAGCCCGACCGCTGCGCCTTATCCGGTAACTATCGTCTTGAGT
CCAACCCGGTAAGACACGACTTATCGCCACTGGCAGCAGCCACTGGTAACAGGATTAGCAGAGCGAGGTA
TGTAGGCGGTGCTACAGAGTTCTTGAAGTGGTGGCCTAACTACGGCTACACTAGAAGAACAGTATTTGGT
ATCTGCGCTCTGCTGAAGCCAGTTACCTTCGGAAAAAGAGTTGGTAGCTCTTGATCCGGCAAACAAACCA
CCGCTGGTAGCGGTGGTTTTTTTGTTTGCAAGCAGCAGATTACGCGCAGAAAAAAAGGATCTCAAGAAGA
TCCTTTGATCTTTTCTACGGGGTCTGACGCTCAGTGGAACGAAAACTCACGTTAAGGGATTTTGGTCATG
AGATTATCAAAAAGGATCTTCACCTAGATCCTTTTAAATTAAAAATGAAGTTTTAAATCAATCTAAAGTA
TATATGAGTAAACTTGGTCTGACAGTTACCAATGCTTAATCAGTGAGGCACCTATCTCAGCGATCTGTCT
ATTTCGTTCATCCATAGTTGCCTGACTCCCCGTCGTGTAGATAACTACGATACGGGAGGGCTTACCATCT
GGCCCCAGTGCTGCAATGATACCGCGAGACCCACGCTCACCGGCTCCAGATTTATCAGCAATAAACCAGC
CAGCCGGAAGGGCCGAGCGCAGAAGTGGTCCTGCAACTTTATCCGCCTCCATCCAGTCTATTAATTGTTG
CCGGGAAGCTAGAGTAAGTAGTTCGCCAGTTAATAGTTTGCGCAACGTTGTTGCCATTGCTACAGGCATC
GTGGTGTCACGCTCGTCGTTTGGTATGGCTTCATTCAGCTCCGGTTCCCAACGATCAAGGCGAGTTACAT
GATCCCCCATGTTGTGCAAAAAAGCGGTTAGCTCCTTCGGTCCTCCGATCGTTGTCAGAAGTAAGTTGGC
CGCAGTGTTATCACTCATGGTTATGGCAGCACTGCATAATTCTCTTACTGTCATGCCATCCGTAAGATGC
TTTTCTGTGACTGGTGAGTACTCAACCAAGTCATTCTGAGAATAGTGTATGCGGCGACCGAGTTGCTCTT
GCCCGGCGTCAATACGGGATAATACCGCGCCACATAGCAGAACTTTAAAAGTGCTCATCATTGGAAAACG
TTCTTCGGGGCGAAAACTCTCAAGGATCTTACCGCTGTTGAGATCCAGTTCGATGTAACCCACTCGTGCA
CCCAACTGATCTTCAGCATCTTTTACTTTCACCAGCGTTTCTGGGTGAGCAAAAACAGGAAGGCAAAATG
CCGCAAAAAAGGGAATAAGGGCGACACGGAAATGTTGAATACTCATACTCTTCCTTTTTCAATATTATTG
AAGCATTTATCAGGGTTATTGTCTCATGAGCGGATACATATTTGAATGTATTTAGAAAAATAAACAAATA
GGGGTTCCGCGCACATTTCCCCGAAAAGTGCCACCTGGGTCGACATTGATTATTGACTAGATCATCGCGT
GAGGCTCCGGTGCCCGTCAGTGGGCAGAGCGCACATCGCCCACAGTCCCCGAGAAGTTGGGGGGAGGGGT
CGGCAATTGAACCGGTGCCTAGAGAAGGTGGCGCGGGGTAAACTGGGAAAGTGATGTCGTGTACTGGCTC
CGCCTTTTTCCCGAGGGTGGGGGAGAACCGTATATAAGTGCAGTAGTCGCCGTGAACGTTCTTTTTCGCA
ACGGGTTTGCCGCCAGAACACAGGTAAGTGCCGTGTGTGGTTCCCGCGGGCCTGGCCTCTTTACGGGTTA
TGGCCCTTGCGTGCCTTGAATTACTTCCACGCCCCTGGCTGCAGTACGTGATTCTTGATCCCGAGCTTCG
GGTTGGAAGTGGGTGGGAGAGTTCGAGGCCTTGCGCTTAAGGAGCCCCTTCGCCTCGTGCTTGAGTTGAG
GCCTGGCCTGGGCGCTGGGGCCGCCGCGTGCGAATCTGGTGGCACCTTCGCGCCTGTCTCGCTGCTTTCG
ATAAGTCTCTAGCCATTTAAAATTTTTGATGACCTGCTGCGACGCTTTTTTTCTGGCAAGATAGTCTTGT
AAATGCGGGCCAAGATCTGCACACTGGTATTTCGGTTTTTGGGGCCGCGGGCGGCGACGGGGCCCGTGCG
TCCCAGCGCACATGTTCGGCGAGGCGGGGCCTGCGAGCGCGGCCACCGAGAATCGGACGGGGGTAGTCTC
AAGCTGGCCGGCCTGCTCTGGTGCCTGGCCTCGCGCCGCCGTGTATCGCCCCGCCCTGGGCGGCAAGGCT
GGCCCGGTCGGCACCAGTTGCGTGAGCGGAAAGATGGCCGCTTCCCGGCCCTGCTGCAGGGAGCTCAAAA
TGGAGGACGCGGCGCTCGGGAGAGCGGGCGGGTGAGTCACCCACACAAAGGAAAAGGGCCTTTCCGTCCT
CAGCCGTCGCTTCATGTGACTCCACGGAGTACCGGGCGCCGTCCAGGCACCTCGATTAGTTCTCGAGCTT
TTGGAGTACGTCGTCTTTAGGTTGGGGGGAGGGGTTTTATGCGATGGAGTTTCCCCACACTGAGTGGGTG
GAGACTGAAGTTAGGCCAGCTTGGCACTTGATGTAATTCTCCTTGGAATTTGCCCTTTTTGAGTTTGGAT
CTTGGTTCATTCTCAAGCCTCAGACAGTGGTTCAAAGTTTTTTTCTTCCATTTCAGGTGTCGTGAGGAAT
TCTGCAGTCGACGGTACCCAATTTGCCATGGGGCTGTTGGTTAAAACCCAGGAGAAGCCACCAAAAGAAC
TGGTCAATGAATGGTCATTGAAGATAAGAAAGGAAATGAGAGTTGTTGACAGGCAAATAAGGGATATCCA
AAGAGAAGAAGAAAAAGTGAAACGATCTGTGAAAGATGCAGTCAAGAAGGGCCAGAAGGAAATGTGCACG
GTTCTGGCCAGGGAGATGATCAGGTCAGGGAAGGCTGCGAGCAAGCTGTATGCATCCAAAGCGCCCATGA
ACTCAGTGCTCATGGGGATGAGGAACCAGCTCGAGGTCTTGCGAATGGCTGGTTCCCTGCAGAAGAGCAC
AGAAGTGATGAGGGCCATGCAGAGTCTTGTGAAGATTCCAGAAATTCAGGCCACCATGAGGGAGCTGTCC
AAAGAAATGGTGAAGGCTGGGATCATAGAGGAGATGTTAGAGGACACTTTCTACCCATACGATGTTCCAG
ATTACGCTTGAGCGGCCGCACTCCTCAGGTGCAGGCTGCCTATCAGAAGGTGGTGGCTGGTGTGGCCAAT
GCCCTGGCTCACAAATACCACTGAGATCTTTTTCCCTCTGCCAAAAATTATGGGGACATCATGAAGCCCC
TTGAGCATCTGACTTCTGGCTAATAAAGGAAATTTATTTTCATTGCAATAGTGTGTTGGAATTTTTTGTG
TCTCTCACTCGGAAGGACATATGGGAGGGCAAATCATTTAAAACATCAGAATGAGTATTTGGTTTAGAGT
TTGGCAACATATGCCCATATGCTGGCTGCCATGAACAAAGGTTGGCTATAAAGAGGTCATCAGTATATGA
AACAGCCCCCTGCTGTCCATTCCTTATT
Features (pLannotate 1.2.2; 18 found; start..end, strand, type, name):
    224..240     -  protein_bind   lac operator: The lac repressor binds to the lac operator to inhibit transcription in E. coli. This inhibition can be relieved by adding lactose or isopropyl-β-D-thiogalactopyranoside (IPTG). lac repressor encoded by lacI
    248..278     -  promoter       lac promoter: promoter for the E. coli lac operon
    293..314     -  protein_bind   CAP binding site: CAP binding activates transcription in the presence of cAMP. E. coli catabolite activator protein
    327..366     -  CDS            lacI (fragment): lac repressor; lacI; The lac repressor binds to the lac operator to inhibit transcription in E. coli. This inhibition can be relieved by adding lactose or isopropyl-β-D-thiogalactopyranoside (IPTG).
    373..395     +  promoter       SV40 promoter (fragment): SV40 enhancer and early promoter
    419..554     +  rep_origin     SV40 ori: SV40 origin of replication
    574..708     +  polyA_signal   SV40 poly(A) signal: SV40 polyadenylation signal
    710..764     -  CDS            lacI (fragment): lac repressor; lacI; The lac repressor binds to the lac operator to inhibit transcription in E. coli. This inhibition can be relieved by adding lactose or isopropyl-β-D-thiogalactopyranoside (IPTG).
    947..1535    -  rep_origin     ori: high-copy-number ColE1/pMB1/pBR322/pUC origin of replication
   1706..2566    -  CDS            AmpR: β-lactamase; bla; confers resistance to ampicillin, carbenicillin, and related antibiotics
   2567..2671    -  promoter       AmpR promoter: bla
   2702..2720    +  enhancer       CMV enhancer (fragment): human cytomegalovirus immediate early enhancer
   2734..3915    +  promoter       EF-1α promoter: strong constitutive promoter for human elongation factor EF-1α
   3917..3938    +  misc_feature   MCS (fragment): multiple cloning site
   3948..4391    +  CDS            Chmp3 (fragment): CHMP3_RAT - Also known as Vps24. Experimental evidence at protein level: Swiss-Prot protein existence level 1. Probable core component of the endosomal sorting required for transport complex III (ESCRT-III) which is involved in multivesicular bodies (MVBs) formation and sorting of endosomal cargo proteins into MVBs. MVBs contain intraluminal vesicles (ILVs) that are generated by invagination and scission from the limiting membrane of the endosome and mostly are delivered to lysosomes enabling degradation of membrane proteins, such as stimulated growth factor receptors, lysosomal enzymes and li
   4392..4419    +  CDS            3xHA (fragment): three tandem HA epitope tags
   4430..4501    +  CDS            HBB (fragment): HBB_PONPY - Experimental evidence at transcript level: Swiss-Prot protein existence level 2. Involved in oxygen transport from the lung to the various peripheral tissues. From Pongo pygmaeus (Bornean orangutan).
   4572..4627    +  polyA_signal   β-globin poly(A) signal: rabbit β-globin polyadenylation signal (Gil and Proudfoot, 1987)
