[The description below was written by a language model from this plasmid's Addgene catalogue record and pLannotate feature annotations shown in this document.]
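Description:
pEF1α-pygmy-marmoset-retroCHMP3(148)-HA is a mammalian expression plasmid built on the pEF-GFP backbone, from which the GFP coding sequence was removed and replaced by the insert between KpnI and NotI sites that remain intact. It is maintained in E. coli through a high-copy ColE1/pUC-type origin and selected with ampicillin via the β-lactamase gene and its own promoter. The annotated sequence also carries residual lac promoter/operator and lacI fragments from the cloning backbone, together with an SV40 origin and an SV40 polyadenylation signal. No mammalian selection marker is annotated, so the plasmid appears suited to transient transfection. The sequenced record is 4,788 nt, slightly shorter than the 4,808 bp listed in the catalogue.

The payload is retroCHMP3 from the pygmy marmoset (Callithrix pygmaea), truncated at amino acid 148 at its C terminus and fused to a C-terminal HA epitope. The annotation software labels the open reading frame as a fragment of Chmp3 by homology to the rat protein, and it labels the tag as a fragment of 3xHA, whose short length fits a single HA copy. Transcription is driven by the strong constitutive human EF-1α promoter and terminated by a downstream β-globin segment containing the rabbit β-globin polyadenylation signal. CHMP3 is a core ESCRT-III subunit involved in membrane scission, and retroCHMP3 is a retrocopy of that gene. The associated study describes such retrocopies as inhibitors of ESCRT-dependent virus budding and LINE-1 retrotransposition in primates. This construct expresses a prematurely truncated, epitope-tagged form in mammalian cells, and the HA tag allows detection of the protein.
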