Addgene plasmid #154251: pEF1α-pygmy-marmoset-retroCHMP3(148)-HA
Purpose: expresses prematurely truncated pygmy marmoset retroCHMP3 in mammalian cells
Depositing lab: Wesley Sundquist. Depositing organization: University of Utah. Publication: Recurrent evolution of an inhibitor of ESCRT-dependent virus budding and LINE-1 retrotransposition in primates. Rheinemann L, Downhour DM, Davenport KA, McKeown AN, Sundquist WI, Elde NC. Curr Biol. 2022 Feb 25. pii: S0960-9822(22)00240-8. doi: 10.1016/j.cub.2022.02.018. PubMed 35245459.
Backbone
  Vector backbone: pEF-GFP
  Backbone manufacturer: #11154
  Backbone size w/o insert (bp): 4311
  Total vector size (bp): 4808
  Modifications to backbone: deleted GFP
  Vector type: Mammalian Expression
Growth in bacteria
  Bacterial resistance: Ampicillin, 100 μg/mL
  Growth temperature: 37°C
  Growth strain: DH5alpha
  Copy number: Unknown
Gene/Insert
  Gene/Insert name: retroCHMP3
  Species: Callithrix pygmaea (pygmy marmoset)
  Insert size (bp): 497
  Mutation: C-terminal truncation of retroCHMP3 at amino acid 148
  Promoter: EF1-alpha
  Tag / fusion protein: HA (C terminal on insert)
  Cloning method: Restriction Enzyme; 5′ cloning site KpnI (not destroyed); 3′ cloning site NotI (not destroyed)
  Sequencing primers: 5′ ggaatttgccctttttgagtttgg
Resource information
  A portion of this plasmid was derived from a plasmid made by: Diane Downhour, Nels Elde laboratory, University of Utah
Terms and licenses: Academic/Nonprofit Terms; Industry Terms: Not Available to Industry
How to cite: pEF1α-pygmy-marmoset-retroCHMP3(148)-HA was a gift from Wesley Sundquist (Addgene plasmid # 154251 ; http://n2t.net/addgene:154251 ; RRID:Addgene_154251)
