>Addgene plasmid #154251 | pEF1α-pygmy-marmoset-retroCHMP3(148)-HA | depositor partial sequence | sequence record 298492 | pEF1α-pygmy-marmoset-retroCHMP3(148)-HA sequence 497 bps
GGTACCCAATTTGCCATGGGGCTGTTGGTTAAAACCCAGGAGAAGCCACCAAAAGAACTGGTCAATGAAT
GGTCATTGAAGATAAGAAAGGAAATGAGAGTTGTTGACAGGCAAATAAGGGATATCCAAAGAGAAGAAGA
AAAAGTGAAACGATCTGTGAAAGATGCAGTCAAGAAGGGCCAGAAGGAAATGTGCACGGTTCTGGCCAGG
GAGATGATCAGGTCAGGGAAGGCTGCGAGCAAGCTGTATGCATCCAAAGCGCCCATGAACTCAGTGCTCA
TGGGGATGAGGAACCAGCTCGAGGTCTTGCGAATGGCTGGTTCCCTGCAGAAGAGCACAGAAGTGATGAG
GGCCATGCAGAGTCTTGTGAAGATTCCAGAAATTCAGGCCACCATGAGGGAGCTGTCCAAAGAAATGGTG
AAGGCTGGGATCATAGAGGAGATGTTAGAGGACACTTTCTACCCATACGATGTTCCAGATTACGCTTGAG
CGGCCGC
